Addgene plasmid #177889: pFastBac (GST-preSci site-CD45)
Purpose: Baculo expression of GST tag fused to human CD45 ICD
Depositing lab: Ron Vale. Depositing organization: University of California, San Francisco (UCSF). Publication: In vitro membrane reconstitution of the T-cell receptor proximal signaling network. Hui E, Vale RD. Nat Struct Mol Biol. 2014 Feb;21(2):133-42. doi: 10.1038/nsmb.2762. Epub 2014 Jan 26. PubMed 24463463.
Backbone
  Vector backbone: pFastBacHT
  Vector type: Insect Expression
Growth in bacteria
  Bacterial resistance: Ampicillin, 100 μg/mL
  Growth temperature: 37°C
  Growth strain: DH5alpha
  Copy number: High Copy
Gene/Insert
  Gene/Insert name: CD45 (aa 598-1304 only)
  Species: H. sapiens (human)
  Mutation: L652P
  Entrez Gene: PTPRC (a.k.a. B220, CD45, CD45R, GP180, IMD105, L-CA, LCA, LY5, T200)
  Promoter: Polyhedrin
  Tag / fusion protein: TEV-GST-PreScission cut site (N terminal on insert)
  Cloning method: Restriction Enzyme; 5′ cloning site unknown (unknown if destroyed)
  Sequencing primers: 5′ GGATTATTCATACCGTCCCA; 3′ CAAATGTGGTATGGCTGATT
Terms and licenses: Academic/Nonprofit Terms; Industry Terms: Not Available to Industry
How to cite: pFastBac (GST-preSci site-CD45) was a gift from Ron Vale (Addgene plasmid # 177889 ; http://n2t.net/addgene:177889 ; RRID:Addgene_177889)
