[The description below was written by a language model from this plasmid's Addgene catalogue record and pLannotate feature annotations shown in this document.]
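Description:
pFastBac (GST-preSci site-CD45) is a 7.6 kb baculovirus donor (transfer) plasmid built on the pFastBacHT backbone for expressing a GST-tagged fragment of human CD45 (PTPRC) in insect cells. In E. coli it is maintained at high copy from a ColE1/pUC-type origin and selected with ampicillin through the bla gene. An f1 origin is also present. As in other Bac-to-Bac-style vectors, the expression cassette sits between the Tn7R and Tn7L ends of a mini-Tn7 element together with a gentamicin acetyltransferase marker. This whole segment can therefore be transposed into a baculovirus shuttle genome (bacmid) in a suitable bacterial host, with gentamicin selecting for the transposition. The resulting bacmid is then used to generate recombinant virus.

Within the mini-Tn7 element, the strong, very late polyhedrin promoter from Autographa californica nucleopolyhedrovirus drives a single fusion open reading frame, which is terminated by the SV40 polyadenylation signal. The annotated order is a TEV protease site carried over from the HT backbone, then Schistosoma japonicum glutathione S-transferase, then the CD45 fragment. According to the catalogue record, a PreScission protease cleavage site lies between GST and CD45, although the feature table does not annotate it separately. The insert covers residues 598–1304 only, which is the intracellular domain of this receptor-type tyrosine phosphatase, and it carries an L652P substitution noted by the depositor.

GST allows glutathione-affinity purification of the recombinant protein, and PreScission cleavage can release the CD45 cytoplasmic domain from the tag. The associated work used purified components for in vitro membrane reconstitution of proximal T-cell receptor signalling.
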