Features (pLannotate 1.2.2; 17 found; start..end, strand, type, name):
      2..456     +  rep_origin     f1 ori (sequence partly withheld): f1 bacteriophage origin of replication; arrow indicates direction of (+) strand synthesis
    482..586     +  promoter       AmpR promoter: bla
    587..1447    +  CDS            AmpR: β-lactamase; bla; confers resistance to ampicillin, carbenicillin, and related antibiotics
   1618..2206    +  rep_origin     ori: high-copy-number ColE1/pMB1/pBR322/pUC origin of replication
   2392..2443    -  misc_feature   bom (fragment): basis of mobility region from pBR322
   2511..2735    -  mobile_element Tn7R: mini-Tn7 element (right end of the Tn7 transposon) Tn7
   2802..3335    -  CDS            GmR: gentamycin acetyltransferase; aacC1; confers resistance to gentamycin
   3505..3533    -  promoter       Pc promoter: intI1 (promoter lies within the coding sequence); class 1 integron promoter
   3511..3858    -  CDS            YPR2_ECOLX (fragment): Protein predicted: Swiss-Prot protein existence level 4. From Escherichia coli.
   3885..3976    +  promoter       polyhedrin promoter: polh from Autographa californica; promoter for the baculovirus polyhedrin gene
   4064..4084    +  CDS            TEV site: tobacco etch virus (TEV) protease recognition and cleavage site
   4133..4786    +  CDS            GST26_SCHJA: Experimental evidence at protein level: Swiss-Prot protein existence level 1. GST isoenzymes appear to play a central role in the parasite detoxification system. Other functions are also suspected including a role in increasing the solubility of haematin in the parasite gut. From Schistosoma japonicum (Blood fluke).
   4823..6943    +  CDS            PTPRC (fragment): PTPRC_HUMAN - Also known as CD45. Experimental evidence at protein level: Swiss-Prot protein existence level 1. (Microbial infection) Acts as a receptor for human cytomegalovirus protein UL11 and mediates binding of UL11 to T-cells, leading to reduced induction of tyrosine phosphorylation of multiple signaling proteins upon T-cell receptor stimulation and impaired T-cell proliferation. From Homo sapiens (Human).
   7024..7107    +  CDS            large T antigen (fragment): large T antigen from SV40 (simian virus 40)
   7130..7264    +  polyA_signal   SV40 poly(A) signal: SV40 polyadenylation signal
   7293..7458    -  mobile_element Tn7L: mini-Tn7 element (left end of the Tn7 transposon) Tn7
   7621..7637    +  CDS            lacZα (fragment): LacZα fragment of β-galactosidase; lacZ fragment
>Addgene plasmid #177889 | pFastBac (GST-preSci site-CD45) | addgene full sequence | sequence record 353390 | Addgene NGS Result
G
[124 nt withheld, positions 2-125]
C
[91 nt withheld, positions 127-217]
A
[49 nt withheld, positions 219-267]
CCTTTGACGTTGGAGTCCACGTTCTT
[37 nt withheld, positions 294-330]
ACCCTATCTCGGTCTATTCTTTTGATTTATAAGGGATTTTGCCGATTTCGGCCTATTGGTTAAAAAATGA
GCTGATTTAACAAAAATTTAACGCGAATTTTAACAAAATATTAACGCTTACAATTTAGGTGGCACTTTTC
GGGGAAATGTGCGCGGAACCCCTATTTGTTTATTTTTCTAAATACATTCAAATATGTATCCGCTCATGAG
ACAATAACCCTGATAAATGCTTCAATAATATTGAAAAAGGAAGAGTATGAGTATTCAACATTTCCGTGTC
GCCCTTATTCCCTTTTTTGCGGCATTTTGCCTTCCTGTTTTTGCTCACCCAGAAACGCTGGTGAAAGTAA
AAGATGCTGAAGATCAGTTGGGTGCACGAGTGGGTTACATCGAACTGGATCTCAACAGCGGTAAGATCCT
TGAGAGTTTTCGCCCCGAAGAACGTTTTCCAATGATGAGCACTTTTAAAGTTCTGCTATGTGGCGCGGTA
TTATCCCGTATTGACGCCGGGCAAGAGCAACTCGGTCGCCGCATACACTATTCTCAGAATGACTTGGTTG
AGTACTCACCAGTCACAGAAAAGCATCTTACGGATGGCATGACAGTAAGAGAATTATGCAGTGCTGCCAT
AACCATGAGTGATAACACTGCGGCCAACTTACTTCTGACAACGATCGGAGGACCGAAGGAGCTAACCGCT
TTTTTGCACAACATGGGGGATCATGTAACTCGCCTTGATCGTTGGGAACCGGAGCTGAATGAAGCCATAC
CAAACGACGAGCGTGACACCACGATGCCTGTAGCAATGGCAACAACGTTGCGCAAACTATTAACTGGCGA
ACTACTTACTCTAGCTTCCCGGCAACAATTAATAGACTGGATGGAGGCGGATAAAGTTGCAGGACCACTT
CTGCGCTCGGCCCTTCCGGCTGGCTGGTTTATTGCTGATAAATCTGGAGCCGGTGAGCGTGGGTCTCGCG
GTATCATTGCAGCACTGGGGCCAGATGGTAAGCCCTCCCGTATCGTAGTTATCTACACGACGGGGAGTCA
GGCAACTATGGATGAACGAAATAGACAGATCGCTGAGATAGGTGCCTCACTGATTAAGCATTGGTAACTG
TCAGACCAAGTTTACTCATATATACTTTAGATTGATTTAAAACTTCATTTTTAATTTAAAAGGATCTAGG
TGAAGATCCTTTTTGATAATCTCATGACCAAAATCCCTTAACGTGAGTTTTCGTTCCACTGAGCGTCAGA
CCCCGTAGAAAAGATCAAAGGATCTTCTTGAGATCCTTTTTTTCTGCGCGTAATCTGCTGCTTGCAAACA
AAAAAACCACCGCTACCAGCGGTGGTTTGTTTGCCGGATCAAGAGCTACCAACTCTTTTTCCGAAGGTAA
CTGGCTTCAGCAGAGCGCAGATACCAAATACTGTTCTTCTAGTGTAGCCGTAGTTAGGCCACCACTTCAA
GAACTCTGTAGCACCGCCTACATACCTCGCTCTGCTAATCCTGTTACCAGTGGCTGCTGCCAGTGGCGAT
AAGTCGTGTCTTACCGGGTTGGACTCAAGACGATAGTTACCGGATAAGGCGCAGCGGTCGGGCTGAACGG
GGGGTTCGTGCACACAGCCCAGCTTGGAGCGAACGACCTACACCGAACTGAGATACCTACAGCGTGAGCT
ATGAGAAAGCGCCACGCTTCCCGAAGGGAGAAAGGCGGACAGGTATCCGGTAAGCGGCAGGGTCGGAACA
GGAGAGCGCACGAGGGAGCTTCCAGGGGGAAACGCCTGGTATCTTTATAGTCCTGTCGGGTTTCGCCACC
TCTGACTTGAGCGTCGATTTTTGTGATGCTCGTCAGGGGGGCGGAGCCTATGGAAAAACGCCAGCAACGC
GGCCTTTTTACGGTTCCTGGCCTTTTGCTGGCCTTTTGCTCACATGTTCTTTCCTGCGTTATCCCCTGAT
TCTGTGGATAACCGTATTACCGCCTTTGAGTGAGCTGATACCGCTCGCCGCAGCCGAACGACCGAGCGCA
GCGAGTCAGTGAGCGAGGAAGCGGAAGAGCGCCTGATGCGGTATTTTCTCCTTACGCATCTGTGCGGTAT
TTCACACCGCATAGACCAGCCGCGTAACCTGGCAAAATCGGTTACGGTTGAGTAATAAATGGATGCCCTG
CGTAAGCGGGTGTGGGCGGACAATAAAGTCTTAAACTGAACAAAATAGATCTAAACTATGACAATAAAGT
CTTAAACTAGACAGAATAGTTGTAAACTGAAATCAGTCCAGTTATGCTGTGAAAAAGCATACTGGACTTT
TGTTATGGCTAAAGCAAACTCTTCATTTTCTGAAGTGCAAATTGCCCGTCGTATTAAAGAGGGGCGTGGC
CAAGGGCATGGTAAAGACTATATTCGCGGCGTTGTGACAATTTACCGAACAACTCCGCGGCCGGGAAGCC
GATCTCGGCTTGAACGAATTGTTAGGTGGCGGTACTTGGGTCGATATCAAAGTGCATCACTTCTTCCCGT
ATGCCCAACTTTGTATAGAGAGCCACTGCGGGATCGTCACCGTAATCTGCTTGCACGTAGATCACATAAG
CACCAAGCGCGTTGGCCTCATGCTTGAGGAGATTGATGAGCGCGGTGGCAATGCCCTGCCTCCGGTGCTC
GCCGGAGACTGCGAGATCATAGATATAGATCTCACTACGCGGCTGCTCAAACTTGGGCAGAACGTAAGCC
GCGAGAGCGCCAACAACCGCTTCTTGGTCGAAGGCAGCAAGCGCGATGAATGTCTTACTACGGAGCAAGT
TCCCGAGGTAATCGGAGTCCGGCTGATGTTGGGAGTAGGTGGCTACGTCTCCGAACTCACGACCGAAAAG
ATCAAGAGCAGCCCGCATGGATTTGACTTGGTCAGGGCCGAGCCTACATGTGCGAATGATGCCCATACTT
GAGCCACCTAACTTTGTTTTAGGGCGACTGCCCTGCTGCGTAACATCGTTGCTGCTCCATAACATCAAAC
ATCGACCCACGGCGTAACGCGCTTGCTGCTTGGATGCCCGAGGCATAGACTGTACAAAAAAACAGTCATA
ACAAGCCATGAAAACCGCCACTGCGCCGTTACCACCGCTGCGTTCGGTCAAGGTTCTGGACCAGTTGCGT
GAGCGCATACGCTACTTGCATTACAGTTTACGAACCGAACAGGCTTATGTCAACTGGGTTCGTGCCTTCA
TCCGTTTCCACGGTGTGCGTCACCCGGCAACCTTGGGCAGCAGCGAAGTCGAGGCATTTCTGTCCTGGCT
GGCGAACGAGCGCAAGGTTTCGGTCTCCACGCATCGTCAGGCATTGGCGGCCTTGCTGTTCTTCTACGGC
AAGGTGCTGTGCACGGATCTGCCCTGGCTTCAGGAGATCGGAAGACCTCGGCCGTCGCGGCGCTTGCCGG
TGGTGCTGACCCCGGATGAAGTGGTTCGCATCCTCGGTTTTCTGGAAGGCGAGCATCGTTTGTTCGCCCA
GGACTCTAGCTATAGTTCTAGTGGTTGGCTACGTATACTCCGGAATATTAATAGATCATGGAGATAATTA
AAATGATAACCATCTCGCAAATAAATAAGTATTTTACTGTTTTCGTAACAGTTTTGTAATAAAAAAACCT
ATAAATATTCCGGATTATTCATACCGTCCCACCATCGGGCGCGGATCTCGGTCCGAAACCATGTCGTACT
ACGATTACGATATCCCAACGACCGAAAACCTGTATTTTCAGGGCGCCATGGGATCCGGAATTCAAAGGCC
TACGTCGACGAGCTCAACTAGAATGTCCCCTATACTAGGTTATTGGAAAATTAAGGGCCTTGTGCAACCC
ACTCGACTTCTTTTGGAATATCTTGAAGAAAAATATGAAGAGCATTTGTATGAGCGCGATGAAGGTGATA
AATGGCGAAACAAAAAGTTTGAATTGGGTTTGGAGTTTCCCAATCTTCCTTATTATATTGATGGTGATGT
TAAATTAACACAGTCTATGGCCATCATACGTTATATAGCTGACAAGCACAACATGTTGGGTGGTTGTCCA
AAAGAGCGTGCAGAGATTTCAATGCTTGAAGGAGCGGTTTTGGATATTAGATACGGTGTTTCGAGAATTG
CATATAGTAAAGACTTTGAAACTCTCAAAGTTGATTTTCTTAGCAAGCTACCTGAAATGCTGAAAATGTT
CGAAGATCGTTTATGTCATAAAACATATTTAAATGGTGATCATGTAACCCATCCTGACTTCATGTTGTAT
GACGCTCTTGATGTTGTTTTATACATGGACCCAATGTGCCTGGATGCGTTCCCAAAATTAGTTTGTTTTA
AAAAACGTATTGAAGCTATCCCACAAATTGATAAGTACTTGAAATCCAGCAAGTATATAGCATGGCCTTT
GCAGGGCTGGCAAGCCACGTTTGGTGGTGGCGACCATCCTCCAAAATCGGATCTGGAAGTTCTGTTCCAG
GGGCCCACTAGAAAAATCTATGATCTACATAAGAAAAGATCCTGCAATTTAGATGAACAGCAGGAGCTTG
TTGAAAGGGATGATGAAAAACAACTGATGAATGTGGAGCCAATCCATGCAGATATTTTGTTGGAAACTTA
TAAGAGGAAGATTGCTGATGAAGGAAGACCTTTTCTGGCTGAATTTCAGAGCATCCCGCGGGTGTTCAGC
AAGTTTCCTATAAAGGAAGCTCGAAAGCCCTTTAACCAGAATAAAAACCGTTATGTTGACATTCTTCCTT
ATGATTATAACCGTGTTGAACTCTCTGAGATAAACGGAGATGCAGGGTCAAACTACATAAATGCCAGCTA
TATTGATGGTTTCAAAGAACCCAGGAAATACATTGCTGCACAAGGTCCCAGGGATGAAACTGTTGATGAT
TTCTGGAGGATGATTTGGGAACAGAAAGCCACAGTTATTGTCATGGTCACTCGATGTGAAGAAGGAAACA
GGAACAAGTGTGCAGAATACTGGCCGTCAATGGAAGAGGGCACTCGGGCTTTTGGAGATGTTGTTGTAAA
GATCAACCAGCACAAAAGATGTCCAGATTACATCATTCAGAAATTGAACATTGTAAATAAAAAAGAAAAA
GCAACTGGAAGAGAGGTGACTCACATTCAGTTCACCAGCTGGCCAGACCACGGGGTGCCTGAGGACCCTC
ACTTGCTCCTCAAACTGAGAAGGAGAGTGAATGCCTTCAGCAATTTCTTCAGTGGTCCCATTGTGGTGCA
CTGCAGTGCTGGTGTTGGGCGCACAGGAACCTATATCGGAATTGATGCCATGCTAGAAGGCCTGGAAGCC
GAGAACAAAGTGGATGTTTATGGTTATGTTGTCAAGCTAAGGCGACAGAGATGCCTGATGGTTCAAGTAG
AGGCCCAGTACATCTTGATCCATCAGGCTTTGGTGGAATACAATCAGTTTGGAGAAACAGAAGTGAATTT
GTCTGAATTACATCCATATCTACATAACATGAAGAAAAGGGACCCACCCAGTGAGCCGTCTCCACTAGAG
GCTGAATTCCAGAGACTTCCTTCATATAGGAGCTGGAGGACACAGCACATTGGAAATCAAGAAGAAAATA
AAAGTAAAAACAGGAATTCTAATGTCATCCCATATGACTATAACAGAGTGCCACTTAAACATGAGCTGGA
AATGAGTAAAGAGAGTGAGCATGATTCAGATGAATCCTCTGATGATGACAGTGATTCAGAGGAACCAAGC
AAATACATCAATGCATCTTTTATAATGAGCTACTGGAAACCTGAAGTGATGATTGCTGCTCAGGGACCAC
TGAAGGAGACCATTGGTGACTTTTGGCAGATGATCTTCCAAAGAAAAGTCAAAGTTATTGTTATGCTGAC
AGAACTGAAACATGGAGACCAGGAAATCTGTGCTCAGTACTGGGGAGAAGGAAAGCAAACATATGGAGAT
ATTGAAGTTGACCTGAAAGACACAGACAAATCTTCAACTTATACCCTTCGTGTCTTTGAACTGAGACATT
CCAAGAGGAAAGACTCTCGAACTGTGTACCAGTACCAATATACAAACTGGAGTGTGGAGCAGCTTCCTGC
AGAACCCAAGGAATTAATCTCTATGATTCAGGTCGTCAAACAAAAACTTCCCCAGAAGAATTCCTCTGAA
GGGAACAAGCATCACAAGAGTACACCTCTACTCATTCACTGCAGGGATGGATCTCAGCAAACGGGAATAT
TTTGTGCTTTGTTAAATCTCTTAGAAAGTGCGGAAACAGAAGAGGTAGTGGATATTTTTCAAGTGGTAAA
AGCTCTACGCAAAGCTAGGCCAGGCATGGTTTCCACATTCGAGCAATATCAATTCCTATATGACGTCATT
GCCAGCACCTACCCTGCTCAGAATGGACAAGTAAAGAAAAACAACCATCAAGAAGATAAAATTGAATTTG
ATAATGAAGTGGACAAAGTAAAGCAGGATGCTAATTGTGTTAATCCACTTGGTGCCCCAGAAAAGCTCCC
TGAAGCAAAGGAACAGGCTGAAGGTTCTGAACCCACGAGTGGCACTGAGGGGCCAGAACATTCTGTCAAT
GGTCCTGCAAGTCCAGCTTTAAATCAAGGTTCATAGACTAGTGCGGCCGCTTTCGAATCTAGAGCCTGCA
GTCTCGAGGCATGCGGTACCAAGCTTGTCGAGAAGTACTAGAGGATCATAATCAGCCATACCACATTTGT
AGAGGTTTTACTTGCTTTAAAAAACCTCCCACACCTCCCCCTGAACCTGAAACATAAAATGAATGCAATT
GTTGTTGTTAACTTGTTTATTGCAGCTTATAATGGTTACAAATAAAGCAATAGCATCACAAATTTCACAA
ATAAAGCATTTTTTTCACTGCATTCTAGTTGTGGTTTGTCCAAACTCATCAATGTATCTTATCATGTCTG
GATCTGATCACTGCTTGAGCCTAGGAGATCCGAACCAGATAAGTGAAATCTAGTTCCAAACTATTTTGTC
ATTTTTAATTTTCGTATTAGCTTACGACGCTACACCCAGTTCCCATCTATTTTGTCACTCTTCCCTAAAT
AATCCTTAAAAACTCCATTTCCACCCCTCCCAGTTCCCAACTATTTTGTCCGCCCACAGCGGGGCATTTT
TCTTCCTGTTATGTTTTTAATCAAACATCCTGCCAACTCCATGTGACAAACCGTCATCTTCGGCTACTTT
TTCTCTGTCACAGAATGAAAATTTTTCTGTCATCTCTTCGTTATTAATGTTTGTAATTGACTGAATATCA
ACGCTTATTTGCAGCCTGAATGGCGAATGG
